Addgene plasmid #55359: mCerulean-C-Src-7
Purpose: Localization: Membrane/Vesicles, Excitation: 433, Emission: 475
Depositing lab: Michael Davidson. Depositing organization: Florida State University, Tallahassee.
Backbone
  Vector backbone: mCerulean
  Backbone size w/o insert (bp): 4750
  Vector type: Mammalian Expression
  Selectable markers: Neomycin (select with G418)
Growth in bacteria
  Bacterial resistance: Kanamycin, 50 μg/mL
  Growth temperature: 37°C
  Growth strain: DH5alpha
  Copy number: High Copy
Gene/Insert
  Gene/Insert name: C-Src (alt name: XM_001232484.1)
  Species: G. gallus (chicken)
  Promoter: CMV
  Tag / fusion protein: mCerulean (C terminal on backbone)
  Cloning method: Unknown
  Sequencing primers: 5′ CMV-F; 3′ SV40pA-R
Terms and licenses: Academic/Nonprofit Terms; Industry Terms: Not Available to Industry
Depositor comments: . Excitation = 433; Emission = 475
How to cite: mCerulean-C-Src-7 was a gift from Michael Davidson (Addgene plasmid # 55359 ; http://n2t.net/addgene:55359 ; RRID:Addgene_55359)
