[The description below was written by a language model from this plasmid's Addgene catalogue record.]
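Description:
mCerulean-C-Src-7 is a mammalian expression plasmid that produces chicken (Gallus gallus) c-Src fused to the cyan fluorescent protein mCerulean. It is built on an mCerulean backbone of about 4.75 kb (excluding the insert), and the record places the fluorescent protein at the C terminus of the Src coding sequence, so the tag follows the kinase. This leaves the Src N terminus free, which is consistent with the membrane and vesicle localization noted for the fusion, since the N-terminal region of Src is generally what mediates its lipid modification and membrane attachment. The "7" in the name probably refers to the length of the linker between the two proteins, but the record does not state this.

Transcription of the fusion is driven by the CMV promoter, a strong constitutive promoter in most mammalian cell lines, and the listed 3′ sequencing primer implies an SV40 polyadenylation signal downstream of the open reading frame. The plasmid is maintained in E. coli at high copy number under kanamycin selection. In mammalian cells a neomycin resistance marker allows G418 selection of stable transfectants. No feature table is provided, so the origin of replication and the exact arrangement of the resistance cassette are not documented here, and the cloning method is recorded as unknown.

The construct serves as a fluorescent localization marker for imaging c-Src at membranes and vesicular compartments in live or fixed cells. mCerulean has an excitation peak at 433 nm and an emission peak at 475 nm, which suits cyan-channel imaging alongside spectrally distinct fluorescent proteins.
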