>Addgene plasmid #55359 | mCerulean-C-Src-7 | depositor partial sequence | sequence record 85763 | insert sequence
GACGTCAGATCCGCTAGCGCTACCGGACTCAGATCTCGAGCTCAAGCTTCGAATTCATGGGGAGCAGCAA
GAGCAAGCCCAAGGACCCCAGCCAGCGCCGGCGCAGCCTGGAGCCACCCGACAGCACCCACCACGGGGGA
TTCCCAGCCTCGCAGACCCCCAACAAGACAGCAGCCCCCGACACGCACCGCACCCCCAGCCGCTCCTTTG
GGACCGTGGCCACCGAGCCCAAGCTCTTCGGGGGCTTCAACACTTCTGACACCGTCACGTCGCCGCAGCG
TGCCGGGGCACTGGCTGGCGGCGTCACCACTTTCGTGGCTCTCTATGACTACGAGTCCCGGACTGAAACG
GACTTGTCCTTCAAGAAAGGAGAACGCCTGCAGATTGTCAACAACACGGAAGGTGACTGGTGGCTGGCTC
ATTCCCTCACTACAGGACAGACGGGCTACATCCCCAGTAACTATGTCGCGCCCTCAGACTCCATCCAGGC
TGAAGAGTGGTACTTTGGGAAGATCACTCGTCGGGAGTCCGAGCGGCTGCTGCTCAACCCCGAAAACCCC
CGGGGAACCTTCTTGGTCCGGGAGAGCGAGACGACAAAAGGTGCCTATTGCCTCTCCGTTTCTGACTTTG
ACAACGCCAAGGGGCTCAATGTGAAGCACTACAAGATCCGCAAGCTGGACAGCGGCGGCTTCTACATCAC
CTCACGCACACAGTTCAGCAGCCTGCAGCAGCTGGTGGCCTACTACTCCAAACATGCTGATGGCTTGTGC
CACCGCCTGACCAACGTCTGCCCCACGTCCAAGCCCCAGACCCAGGGACTCGCCAAGGACGCGTGGGAAA
TCCCCCGGGAGTCGCTGCGGCTGGAGGTGAAGCTGGGGCAGGGCTGCTTTGGAGAGGTCTGGATGGGGAC
CTGGAACGGCACCACCAGAGTGGCCATAAAGACTCTGAAGCCCGGCACCATGTCCCCGGAGGCCTTCCTG
CAGGAAGCCCAAGTGATGAAGAAGCTCCGGCATGAGAAGCTGGTTCAGCTGTACGCAGTGGTGTCGGAAG
AGCCCATCTACATCGTCACTGAGTACATGAGCAAGGGGAGCCTCCTGGATTTCCTGAAGGGAGAGATGGG
CAAGTACCTGCGGCTGCCACAGCTCGTCGATATGGCTGCTCAGATTGCATCCGGCATGGCCTATGTGGAG
AGGATGAACTACGTGCACCGAGACCTGCGGGCGGCCAACATCCTGGTGGGGGAGAACCTGGTGTGCAAGG
TGGCTGACTTTGGGCTGGCACGCCTCATCGAGGACAACGAGTACACAGCACGGCAAGGTGCCAAGTTCCC
CATCAAGTGGACAGCCCCCGAGGCAGCCCTCTATGGCCGGTTCACCATCAAGTCGGATGTCTGGTCCTTC
GGCATCCTGCTGACTGAGCTGACCACCAAGGGCCGGGTGCCATACCCAGGGATGGTCAACAGGGAGGTGC
TGGACCAGGTGGAGAGGGGCTACCGCATGCCCTGCCCGCCCGAGTGCCCCGAGTCGCTGCATGACCTCAT
GTGCCAGTGCTGGCGGAAGGACCCTGAGGAGCGGCCCACTTTTGAGTACCTGCAGGCCTTCCTGGAGGAC
TACTTCACCTCGACAGAGCCCCAGTACCAGCCTGGAGAGAACCTACGGGATCCACCGGTCGCCACCATGG
TGAGCAAGGGCGAGGAGCTGTTCACCGGGGTGGTGCCCATCCTGGTCGAGCTGGACGGCGACGTAAACGG
CCACAAGTTCAGCGTGTCCGGCGAGGGCGAGGGCGATGCCACCTACGGCAAGCTGACCCTGAAGTTCATC
TGCACCACCGGCAAGCTGCCCGTGCCCTGGCCCACCCTCGTGACCACCCTGACCTGGGGCGTGCAGTGCT
TCGCCCGCTACCCCGACCACATGAAGCAGCACGACTTCTTCAAGTCCGCCATGCCCGAAGGCTACGTCCA
GGAGCGCACCATCTTCTTCAAGGACGACGGCAACTACAAGACCCGCGCCGAGGTGAAGTTCGAGGGCGAC
ACCCTGGTGAACCGCATCGAGCTGAAGGGCATCGACTTCAAGGAGGACGGCAACATCCTGGGGCACAAGC
TGGAGTACAACGCCATCAGCGACAACGTCTATATCACCGCCGACAAGCAGAAGAACGGCATCAAGGCCAA
CTTCAAGATCCGCCACAACATCGAGGACGGCAGCGTGCAGCTCGCCGACCACTACCAGCAGAACACCCCC
ATCGGCGACGGCCCCGTGCTGCTGCCCGACAACCACTACCTGAGCACCCAGTCCAAGCTGAGCAAAGACC
CCAACGAGAAGCGCGATCACATGGTCCTGCTGGAGTTCGTGACCGCCGCCGGGATCACTCTCGGCATGGA
CGAGCTGTACAAGTAAAGCGGCCGCGACTCTAGATCATAATCAGCCATACCACATT
